>Addgene plasmid #147002 | pAc5.1B-lambdaN-HA-DmUPF2-E801R-siRNAres-V5His6_N | depositor full sequence | sequence record 289449 | Full Sequence
CTTCAAGGAATTAATTCTATATTCTAAAAACACAAATGATACTTCTAAAAAAAATCATGAATGGCATCAA
CTCTGAATCAAATCTTTGCAGATGCACCTACTTCTCATTTCCACTGTCACATCATTTTTCCAGATCTCGC
TGCCTGTTATGTGGCCCACAAACCAAGACACGTTTTATGGCCATTAAAGCTGGCTGATCGTCGCCAAACA
CCAAATACATATCAATATGTACATTCGAGAAAGAAGCGATCAAAGAAGCGTCTTCGGGCGAGTAGGAGAA
TGCGGAGGAGAAGGAGAACGAGCTGATCTAGTATCTCTCCACAATCCAATGCCAACTGACCAACTGGCCA
TATTCGGAGCAATTTGAAGCCAATTTCCATCGCCTGGCGATCGCTCCATTCTTGGCTATATGTTTTTCAC
CGTTCCCGGGGCCATTTTCAAAGACTCGTCGGTAAGATAAGATTGTGTCACTCGCTGTCTCTCTTCATTT
GTCGAAGAATGCTGAGGAATTTCGCGATGACGTCGGCGAGTATTTTGAAGAATGAGAATAATTTGTATTT
ATACGAAAATCAGTTAGTGGAATTTTCTACAAAAACATGTTATCTATAGATAATTTTGTTGCAAAATATG
TTGACTATGACAAAGATTGTATGTATATACCTTTAATGTATTCTCATTTTCTTATGTATTTATAATGGCA
ATGATGATACTGATGATATTTTAAGATGATGCCAGACCACAGGCTGATTTCTGCGTCTTTTGCCGAACGC
AGTGCATGTGCGGTTGTTGTTTTTTGGAATAGTTTCAATTTTCGGACTGTCCGCTTTGATTTCAGTTTCT
TGGCTTATTCAAAAAGCAAAGTAAAGCCAAAAAAGCGAGATGGCAATACCAAATGCGGCAAAACGGTAGT
GGAAGGAAAGGGGTGCGGGGCAGCGGAAGGAAGGGTGGGGCGGGGCGTGGCGGGGTCTGTGGCTGGGCGC
GACGTCACCGACGTTGGAGCCACTCCTTTGACCATGTGTGCGTGTGTGTATTATTCGTGTCTCGCCACTC
GCCGGTTGTTTTTTTCTTTTTATCTCGCTCTCTCTAGCGCCATCTCGTACGCATGCTCAACGCACCGCAT
GTTGCCGTGTCCTTTATGCGTCATTTTGGCTCGAAATAGGCAATTATTTAAACAAAGATTAGTCAACGAA
AACGCTAAAATAAATAAGTCTACAATATGGTTACTTATTGCCATGTGTGTGCAGCCAACGATAGCAACAA
AAGCAACAACACAGTGGCTTTCCCTCTTTCACTTTTTGTTTGCAAGCGCGTGCGAGCAAGACGGCACGAC
CGGCAAACGCAATTACGCTGACAAAGAGCAGACGAAGTTTTGGCCGAAAAACATCAAGGCGCCTGATACG
AATGCATTTGCAATAACAATTGCGATATTTAATATTGTTTATGAAGCTGTTTGACTTCAAAACACACAAA
AAAAAAAATAAAACAAATTATTTGAAAGAGAATTAGGAATCGGACAGCTTATCGTTACGGGCTAACAGCA
CACCGAGACGAAATAGCTTACCTGACGTCACAGCCTCTGGAAGAACTGCCGCCAAGCAGAGAGAGAGAGA
AAAAGAGGGAGAGCAGCTTAGACCGCATGTGCTTGTGTGTGAGGCGTCTCTCTCTTCGTCTCCTGTTTGC
GCAAACGCATAGACTGCACTGAGAAAATCGATTACCTATTTTTTATGAATGAATATTTGCACTATTACTA
TTCAAAACTATTAAGATAGCAATCACATTCAATAGCCAAATACTATACCACCTGAGCGATGCAACGAAAT
GATCAATTTGAGCAAAAATGCTGCATATTTAGGACGGCATCATTATAGAAATGCTTCTTGCTGTGTACTT
TTCTCTCGTCTGGCAGCTGTTTCGCCGTTATTGTTAAAACCGGCTTAAGTTAGGTGTGTTTTCTACGACT
AGTGATGCCCCTACTAGAAGATGTGTGTTGCACAAATGTCCCTGAATAACCAATTTGAAGTGCAGATAGC
AGTAAACGTAAGCTAATATGAATATTATTTAACTGTAATGTTTTAATATCGCTGGACATTACTAATAAAC
CCACTATAAACACATGTACATATGTATGTTTTGGCATACAATGAGTAGTTGGGGAAAAAATGTGTAAAAG
CACCGTGACCATCACAGCATAAAGATAACCAGCTGAAGTATCGAATATGAGTAACCCCCAAATTGAATCA
CATGCCGCAACTGATAGGACCCATGGAAGTACACTCTTCATGGCGATATACAAGACACACACAAGCACGA
ACACCCAGTTGCGGAGGAAATTCTCCGTAAATGAAAACCCAATCGGCGAACAATTCATACCCATATATGG
TAAAAGTTTTGAACGCGACTTGAGAGCGGAGAGCATTGCGGCTGATAAGGTTTTAGCGCTAAGCGGGCTT
TATAAAACGGGCTGCGGGACCAGTTTTCATATCACTACCGTTTGAGTTCTTGTGCTGTGTGGATACTCCT
CCCGACACAAAGCCGCTCCATCAGCCAGCAGTCGTCTAATCCAGAGACCCCGGATCGGGGTACCAACATG
GACGCACAAACACGACGACGTGAGCGTCGCGCTGAGAAACAAGCTCAATGGAAAGCTGCAAACGGTGGAT
CTCCTCCACATATGGCTTACCCATACGATGTTCCAGATTACGCTCCTCCAAGCTTGAATTCTATGCTAGC
CAACGATTCTGCAACGACTGACAGCGAGGTGTCCACACCGCCGTCGTCGAGGAAAGATTTGGCAGATGGT
GTTGCCGAGGGTGACAACGACAACGACATCGATACCGGCGACACGGACGCAAATGCGGATGAAGATGTGG
ATGCGGCTGCTGCCATTGCCCTGGAGGCCGAGGAGCGCGAGGAGCTGCAACAGTTCATAAGCGAGCTGCG
GGAAAAAATTGAAAGTAAGCGACAGCTGCGCCTCCAAAACTCCACAATCGAGCTGCCCGGTGAGGAGTAC
TTCGCCAAACTGGACTCCAATCTCAAAAAGAACACGGCATTCGTCAAGAAACTGAAACTATTCACGGCCA
CACAGCTGGACGGACTATTGCGTGAGATATCCGCTCTAAACCTGAGCAAATACATCTCGGAAATATGCGC
CGCGCTGGTCGAGGCCAAACTGAAAATGACTGATGTGCCGGCGGTGGTGACGCTGGCCTCTCGGCTGCAC
TGCACATATGCCGACTTCGATGTCCATTTTCTGGAGGCCTGGCAAAAGGCACTGAACATCAAGGCCACCG
AGAAGATTGGCAATCCGAGCAAACTGCGCGTTGATCTTCGCCTGTTTGCGGAACTAGTCAGCTCTGGTGT
GATCCAAATGAAGCCCGGATTGGCCCAACTGGGTGTTGTTCTGGTGCATTTGATTGCCCTGGACAAGGAT
GACCACAGCAACTTCTCGATCATCCTCTCATTCTGCCGGCACTGCGGCGAGGAGTACGCCGGCCTAGTGC
CGCAAAAGATGCAACAGTTGGCCACCAAATACGGGGTGGAGGTGCCGAAATCCGACTTCCTGACTGCCGA
CAAGCAGCTCAATCTGCGCACCATGCTTAAGGGTTACTTCAAGGCCCTGTGCAAGCATGTCCTGGCCGAG
CAGGCCGAACTGATGAACATGACCAAGAACATTCGGCGCACCATGGAGTGCAAGGGTGAGATATCCACGG
AGAAGCGCGAGAAGTGTGAACTGATGCAGGCCGGATTCGATAAGCTGCTGGCCTCCGCTCAATCGCTGTC
GGAACTGCTGGGTGAACCACTGCCCGAGCTGGCCAAGGAGTCTGAGGGCTGTAATCCGGGCACAGTCATC
GACAACATGCTGGACAGTGCCTCCTTTGGTGTGCTGGATCCGTGGGGCGACGAGGAGACCCGAGCCTTCT
ACACGGATTTGCCCGATTTGAGACAGTTTCTGCCAAACTTTTCGGCACCCAAAGTCGATTTGGAAACGTT
AGAGGAGCCCAGTGAACTAACCGAAGAAGCGATCGATGCCAATCTAGATGCCGAAATGGATCTAGATGAT
CCACCGTCCACCACTTCGGATACGACTCCGGAGAATCCAATCGAAGAGCAGCCAACGACGCCAGTTGCCG
CTGCGGAGGATCTCAAGCCGCAGAAGATGGGTAACGCTCTGATGGAACTGGGTCGCCAGCAGCAGCAGCA
AAGTCAGCTCAACCAGAATCCGATCCAGATCCAAAACCAGATGCGTCAGCAGTTCGATGGCTTCCTGGTC
AACCTATTCAACTGTGTGAACAAGGAGCTGATCGATTCGGCGGCCATCGAGTTCCTGCTTAACTTCAATA
CCAAGCATCAACGCAAGAAGCTGACGCGTACGATATTCTCGGTGCAGCGTACGCGTCTGGATATCCTGCC
CTATCTCTCCCGCTTCGTGGCCATTGTGCATATGTGCAATACCGATGTGGCCACCGATTTGGCCGAACTG
CTGCGCAAGGAGTTCAAGTGGCACATTCACAAGAAGAACCAGCTGAATATCGAGACGAAGCTTAAGATTG
TGCGATTCATTGGTGAACTGGTTAAGTTTGGTTTGTTTAAAAAGTTCGATGCCTTAGGATGTCTGAAGAT
GCTGCTAAGGGACTTTCAGCATCATCAAATCGAGATGGCCTGTGCCTTTGTGGAAGTCACCGGCGTCTAT
CTGTACAATTGCCGGGATGCCCGTCTGCTGATGAATGTGTTCCTGGACCAAATGCTGCGCTTGAAAACAG
CCACGGCAATGGACTCGCGACATGCGGCGCAGATTGAGAGCGTGTACTATTTGGTAAAGCCGCCGGAATC
GTCCAAGCGAGAGCCCATGGTTCGGCCGGCAATGCATGAGTACATCCGTTACTTGATCTTCGAGGAGCTT
TGCAAACAGAACGTTGATCGTTGTATCAAAATGCTGCGCCGCATCGATTGGCAGGATCCGGAGACAAATT
GTTATGCCATTAAGTGCCTCAGCAAGGCGTATCTGCTGCGCTTCCAGCTCATTCGCTGCCTGGCCGATCT
CGTATCCGGACTGAGCTCCTATCAGCCACGAGCGGTTACCATCGTGATCGATAATGTGTTTGAGGATATA
CGCGCTGGCCTCCGGATTCATTCGCCACGCATGGCACAGCGGCGCATCGCGATGGCCAAGTATCTGGGCG
AGATGTACAACTACAAGCTGGTGGAGTCCACGAACATTCTTAATACGCTGTACTCCATCATCTCGCTGGG
CGTATCGAATGACCAAAATGTCGTCTCGCCACTGGATCCGCCCGATAGCCTGTTCCGACTGAAGCTTGCC
TGTATGCTACTGGACACGTGTGCACCCTACTTCACCAGCCAGGCCACGCGAAAAAAACTGGACTACTTTC
TGGTCTTCTTCCAACACTACTATTGGTTCAAGAAATCCCATCCCGTGTTCAGCAAAACGGAGAACACCTC
CGATTTGTTCCCCATCCTAATGGATCACACCTATCGCGACTGTCTACTCAATGTGCGGCCCAAGCTGAAG
ATTTACAAGAGTCTAGAGCAGGCCAAGGCGGCGATTGATCATCTGCAGGAGAAGCTCTATCCGCAGCTAA
AGACTACCAATAATGCTCAGGATCCGTCGCTGGGCACAATCAGTGAAATAAGCGAGATAGACGAGGGCGG
CACTGATGAGGATTCTGGGTCATCGAATGATCAGCGAGAGCGCCAAGTGTCGGGCCAAGAGCAGGACCAG
AGCAACGACTGGACAGAGAACGAGGCGGAGCCACCGCTGCCGCCGCCCCCGCCGCCAGAAAAGTCCAAGG
AGGACCTGGAGTTCGAGCAATTGTACGAAAAAATGACCACAGACTCGTACCAAGAACGGCTTAAGGAGCC
GATAAAGGCTACGGCCAAGGATATACCTGTGCCGATGATGGCGCGCCTGCAAAAAAAATCGTACGATCAG
ATAACAGGTGCTCAGACCATCGGCCCTGGGATCAACAATATGTCACAGATCTCAAAGTCGCTTCCCAATC
AGGACGGAACGCCTGGCTCTCCAGGTGCAGATTCACCAGATGGCAACGGCAAATCCGGCGGCGGTGTAGG
TGGTAGCGATGTTGGTGCTGCTGGTGCTGCTGGTGCTTCTGGTGCTACATCTGTACCCTTTGTGCTAATG
GTGCGCGGCCACAAGGGCGGAAAGCAGCAATTTAAGTCATTTGTGGCACCATCCGACTCGCACTTGGCCA
CCAACCTAAAGCGGCAGGAGCAGATGATACGCGAGGAGAAGGAGAAGGTCAAGCGCCTTACGCTTAACAT
AACTGAGCGCATTGAGGAGGAGGACTACCAGGAGTCGTTGATGCCGCCGCAGCATCGAAGCTTCACCCAG
AGCTACTACCAGAAGCCCAATAAGCACAAGTTCAAGCACCAAAAGGGTGCGCCCGATGCGGACCTCATAT
TTCACGGCGGCCGCTCGAGTCTAGAGGGCCCGCGGTTCGAAGGTAAGCCTATCCCTAACCCTCTCCTCGG
TCTCGATTCTACGCGTACCGGTCATCATCACCATCACCATTGAGTTTAAACCCGCTGATCAGCCTCGACT
GTGCCTTCTAAGGCCTGAGCTCGCTGATCAGCCTCGATCGAGGATCCAGACATGATAAGATACATTGATG
AGTTTGGACAAACCACAACTAGAATGCAGTGAAAAAAATGCTTTATTTGTGAAATTTGTGATGCTATTGC
TTTATTTGTAACCATTATAAGCTGCAATAAACAAGTTAACAACAACAATTGCATTCATTTTATGTTTCAG
GTTCAGGGGGAGGTGTGGGAGGTTTTTTAAAGCAAGTAAAACCTCTACAAATGTGGTATGGCTGATTATG
ATCAGTCGACCGATGCCCTTGAGAGCCTTCAACCCAGTCAGCTCCTTCCGGTGGGCGCGGGGCATGACTA
TCGTCGCCGCACTTATGACTGTCTTCTTTATCATGCAACTCGTAGGACAGGTGCCGGCAGCGCTCTGGGT
CATTTTCGGCGAGGACCGCTTTCGCTGGAGCGCGACGATGATCGGCCTGTCGCTTGCGGTATTCGGAATC
TTGCACGCCCTCGCTCAAGCCTTCGTCACTGGTCCCGCCACCAAACGTTTCGGCGAGAAGCAGGCCATTA
TCGCCGGCATGGCGGCCGACGCGCTGGGCTACGTCTTGCTGGCGTTCGCGACGCGAGGCTGGATGGCCTT
CCCCATTATGATTCTTCTCGCTTCCGGCGGCATCGGGATGCCCGCGTTGCAGGCCATGCTGTCCAGGCAG
GTAGATGACGACCATCAGGGACAGCTTCAAGGATCGCTCGCGGCTCTTACCAGCCAGCAAAAGGCCAGGA
ACCGTAAAAAGGCCGCGTTGCTGGCGTTTTTCCATAGGCTCCGCCCCCCTGACGAGCATCACAAAAATCG
ACGCTCAAGTCAGAGGTGGCGAAACCCGACAGGACTATAAAGATACCAGGCGTTTCCCCCTGGAAGCTCC
CTCGTGCGCTCTCCTGTTCCGACCCTGCCGCTTACCGGATACCTGTCCGCCTTTCTCCCTTCGGGAAGCG
TGGCGCTTTCTCAATGCTCACGCTGTAGGTATCTCAGTTCGGTGTAGGTCGTTCGCTCCAAGCTGGGCTG
TGTGCACGAACCCCCCGTTCAGCCCGACCGCTGCGCCTTATCCGGTAACTATCGTCTTGAGTCCAACCCG
GTAAGACACGACTTATCGCCACTGGCAGCAGCCACTGGTAACAGGATTAGCAGAGCGAGGTATGTAGGCG
GTGCTACAGAGTTCTTGAAGTGGTGGCCTAACTACGGCTACACTAGAAGGACAGTATTTGGTATCTGCGC
TCTGCTGAAGCCAGTTACCTTCGGAAAAAGAGTTGGTAGCTCTTGATCCGGCAAACAAACCACCGCTGGT
AGCGGTGGTTTTTTTGTTTGCAAGCAGCAGATTACGCGCAGAAAAAAAGGATCTCAAGAAGATCCTTTGA
TCTTTTCTACGGGGTCTGACGCTCAGTGGAACGAAAACTCACGTTAAGGGATTTTGGTCATGAGATTATC
AAAAAGGATCTTCACCTAGATCCTTTTAAATTAAAAATGAAGTTTTAAATCAATCTAAAGTATATATGAG
TAAACTTGGTCTGACAGTTACCAATGCTTAATCAGTGAGGCACCTATCTCAGCGATCTGTCTATTTCGTT
CATCCATAGTTGCCTGACTCCCCGTCGTGTAGATAACTACGATACGGGAGGGCTTACCATCTGGCCCCAG
TGCTGCAATGATACCGCGAGACCCACGCTCACCGGCTCCAGATTTATCAGCAATAAACCAGCCAGCCGGA
AGGGCCGAGCGCAGAAGTGGTCCTGCAACTTTATCCGCCTCCATCCAGTCTATTAATTGTTGCCGGGAAG
CTAGAGTAAGTAGTTCGCCAGTTAATAGTTTGCGCAACGTTGTTGCCATTGCTGCAGGCATCGTGGTGTC
ACGCTCGTCGTTTGGTATGGCTTCATTCAGCTCCGGTTCCCAACGATCAAGGCGAGTTACATGATCCCCC
ATGTTGTGCAAAAAAGCGGTTAGCTCCTTCGGTCCTCCGATCGTTGTCAGAAGTAAGTTGGCCGCAGTGT
TATCACTCATGGTTATGGCAGCACTGCATAATTCTCTTACTGTCATGCCATCCGTAAGATGCTTTTCTGT
GACTGGTGAGTACTCAACCAAGTCATTCTGAGAATAGTGTATGCGGCGACCGAGTTGCTCTTGCCCGGCG
TCAACACGGGATAATACCGCGCCACATAGCAGAACTTTAAAAGTGCTCATCATTGGAAAACGTTCTTCGG
GGCGAAAACTCTCAAGGATCTTACCGCTGTTGAGATCCAGTTCGATGTAACCCACTCGTGCACCCAACTG
ATCTTCAGCATCTTTTACTTTCACCAGCGTTTCTGGGTGAGCAAAAACAGGAAGGCAAAATGCCGCAAAA
AAGGGAATAAGGGCGACACGGAAATGTTGAATACTCATACTCTTCCTTTTTCAATATTATTGAAGCATTT
ATCAGGGTTATTGTCTCATGAGCGGATACATATTTGAATGTATTTAGAAAAATAAACAAATAGGGGTTCC
GCGCACATTTCCCCGAAAAGTGCCACCTGACGTCTAAGAAACCATTATTATCATGACATTAACCTATAAA
AATAGGCGTATCACGAGGCCCTTTCGT
Features (pLannotate 1.2.2; 10 found; start..end, strand, type, name):
     56..2568    +  promoter       Ac5 promoter: Drosophila melanogaster actin 5C promoter
   2588..2653    +  CDS            N (fragment): REGN_LAMBD - Experimental evidence at protein level: Swiss-Prot protein existence level 1. Plays a role as a transcriptional antitermination factor that allows the virus to initiate its lytic phase. Activates expression of the delayed viral early genes by modifying host RNA polymerase (RNAP) into a form that is resistant to termination signals. This antitermination function requires the host NusA protein which serves to stabilize the interaction between antitermination protein N and host RNA polymerase. From Escherichia phage lambda (Bacteriophage lambda).
   2678..2704    +  CDS            3xHA (fragment): three tandem HA epitope tags
   6482..6523    +  CDS            V5 tag: epitope tag from simian virus 5
   6623..6757    -  polyA_signal   SV40 poly(A) signal: SV40 polyadenylation signal
   6780..6864    -  CDS            large T antigen (fragment): large T antigen from SV40 (simian virus 40)
   6865..7335    +  CDS            TcR (fragment): tetracycline efflux protein; tet; confers resistance to tetracycline
   7379..7967    -  rep_origin     ori: high-copy-number ColE1/pMB1/pBR322/pUC origin of replication
   8138..8998    -  CDS            AmpR: β-lactamase; bla; confers resistance to ampicillin, carbenicillin, and related antibiotics
   8999..9103    -  promoter       AmpR promoter: bla
