[The description below was written by a language model from this plasmid's Addgene catalogue record and pLannotate feature annotations shown in this document.]
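Description:
pAc5.1B-lambdaN-HA-DmUPF2-E801R-siRNAres-V5His6_N is a 9,197 nt insect expression plasmid. The catalogue lists the backbone as unknown, although the name and the annotated parts point to a pAc5.1-type vector. It is propagated in E. coli through a ColE1/pUC-family origin and selected with ampicillin via the β-lactamase gene and its own promoter. The record lists it as low copy, whereas the annotation labels this origin type as high copy. Short fragments of a tetracycline resistance gene and of SV40 large T antigen are also annotated, and these appear to be non-functional backbone remnants.

Expression is driven by the Drosophila melanogaster actin 5C promoter, a strong constitutive promoter commonly used in cultured fly cells, and terminated by an SV40 polyadenylation signal. Downstream of the promoter lie a fragment of the bacteriophage lambda N protein and an HA epitope, followed by an unannotated stretch of roughly 3.8 kb that corresponds in position to the Upf2 (CG2253) coding sequence, then a V5 tag. The name also indicates a His6 tag, which the feature table does not annotate, and the record does not state whether the C-terminal tags are read through in frame. The lambda N peptide binds boxB RNA hairpins, so fusions of this kind are generally used to tether a protein to a boxB-containing reporter mRNA.

The insert carries the E801R substitution named in the title. The "siRNAres" label suggests silent changes that protect the transcript from RNA interference, as used for complementation after knockdown of the endogenous gene. The record notes 10 silent and 3 non-silent differences (L1022P, V1097L, N1213S) relative to the FlyBase reference. The functional effect of E801R is not stated, and the depositor sequence may be theoretical.
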