Addgene plasmid #147002: pAc5.1B-lambdaN-HA-DmUPF2-E801R-siRNAres-V5His6_N
Purpose: Insect Expression of DmUPF2-E801R-siRNAres
Depositing lab: Elisa Izaurralde. Depositing organization: Max Planck Institute for Developmental Biology.
Backbone
  Vector backbone: Unknown
  Vector type: Insect Expression
Growth in bacteria
  Bacterial resistance: Ampicillin, 100 μg/mL
  Growth temperature: 37°C
  Growth strain: DH5alpha
  Copy number: Low Copy
Gene/Insert
  Gene/Insert name: DmUPF2-E801R-siRNAres
  Species: D. melanogaster (fly)
  Mutation: 10 silent and 3 non silent mutations: L1022P, V1097L and N1213S compared to the sequence given by FlyBase no.: CG2253
  Entrez Gene: Upf2 (a.k.a. Dmel_CG2253, CG2253, Dmel\CG2253, UPF2, smg-3, upf2)
  Cloning method: Unknown
Terms and licenses: Academic/Nonprofit Terms; Industry Terms: Not Available to Industry
Depositor comments: Plasmids from this collection were made available to the research community and donated after the lab closed. Please note that the sequence provided by the depositing laboratory may be theoretical/predicted or based on Sanger sequencing results. There may be discrepancies between sequencing results obtained by Addgene and the depositor sequence. If an Addgene verified sequence is not available, please contact before placing your order to request that our lab fully sequence the plasmid.
How to cite: pAc5.1B-lambdaN-HA-DmUPF2-E801R-siRNAres-V5His6_N was a gift from Elisa Izaurralde (Addgene plasmid # 147002 ; http://n2t.net/addgene:147002 ; RRID:Addgene_147002)
